>Addgene plasmid #42003 | pmyc-GFP-TNRC6A-(1-924) | depositor full sequence | sequence record 56744 | pmyc-GFP-TNRC6A-(1-924) sequence 8884 bps
GACGGATCGGGAGATCTCCCGATCCCCTATGGTGCACTCTCAGTACAATCTGCTCTGATGCCGCATAGTT
AAGCCAGTATCTGCTCCCTGCTTGTGTGTTGGAGGTCGCTGAGTAGTGCGCGAGCAAAATTTAAGCTACA
ACAAGGCAAGGCTTGACCGACAATTGCATGAAGAATCTGCTTAGGGTTAGGCGTTTTGCGCTGCTTCGCG
ATGTACGGGCCAGATATACGCGTTGACATTGATTATTGACTAGTTATTAATAGTAATCAATTACGGGGTC
ATTAGTTCATAGCCCATATATGGAGTTCCGCGTTACATAACTTACGGTAAATGGCCCGCCTGGCTGACCG
CCCAACGACCCCCGCCCATTGACGTCAATAATGACGTATGTTCCCATAGTAACGCCAATAGGGACTTTCC
ATTGACGTCAATGGGTGGAGTATTTACGGTAAACTGCCCACTTGGCAGTACATCAAGTGTATCATATGCC
AAGTACGCCCCCTATTGACGTCAATGACGGTAAATGGCCCGCCTGGCATTATGCCCAGTACATGACCTTA
TGGGACTTTCCTACTTGGCAGTACATCTACGTATTAGTCATCGCTATTACCATGGTGATGCGGTTTTGGC
AGTACATCAATGGGCGTGGATAGCGGTTTGACTCACGGGGATTTCCAAGTCTCCACCCCATTGACGTCAA
TGGGAGTTTGTTTTGGCACCAAAATCAACGGGACTTTCCAAAATGTCGTAACAACTCCGCCCCATTGACG
CAAATGGGCGGTAGGCGTGTACGGTGGGAGGTCTATATAAGCAGAGCTCTCTGGCTAACTAGAGAACCCA
CTGCTTACTGGCTTATCGAAATTAATACGACTCACTATAGGGAGACCCAAGCTGGCTAGCCCACCAATGG
AACAAAAACTCATCTCAGAAGAGGATCTGTCCGGCGGCATGGTGAGCAAGGGCGAGGAGCTGTTCACCGG
GGTGGTGCCCATCCTGGTCGAGCTGGACGGCGACGTAAACGGCCACAAGTTCAGCGTGTCCGGCGAGGGC
GAGGGCGATGCCACCTACGGCAAGCTGACCCTGAAGTTCATCTGCACCACCGGCAAGCTGCCCGTGCCCT
GGCCCACCCTCGTGACCACCCTGACCTACGGCGTGCAGTGCTTCAGCCGCTACCCCGACCACATGAAGCA
GCACGACTTCTTCAAGTCCGCCATGCCCGAAGGCTACGTCCAGGAGCGCACCATCTTCTTCAAGGACGAC
GGCAACTACAAGACCCGCGCCGAGGTGAAGTTCGAGGGCGACACCCTGGTGAACCGCATCGAGCTGAAGG
GCATCGACTTCAAGGAGGACGGCAACATCCTGGGGCACAAGCTGGAGTACAACTACAACAGCCACAACGT
CTATATCATGGCCGACAAGCAGAAGAACGGCATCAAGGTGAACTTCAAGATCCGCCACAACATCGAGGAC
GGCAGCGTGCAGCTCGCCGACCACTACCAGCAGAACACCCCCATCGGCGACGGCCCCGTGCTGCTGCCCG
ACAACCACTACCTGAGCACCCAGTCCGCCCTGAGCAAAGACCCCAACGAGAAGCGCGATCACATGGTCCT
GCTGGAGTTCGTGACCGCCGCCGGGATCACTCTCGGCATGGACGAGCTGTACAAGAAGCTTATGGATGCT
GATTCTGCCTCCAGTTCTGAATCAGAGAGAAACATCACTATCATGGCTTCAGGGAACACAGGTGGTGAAA
AAGATGGCCTTCGGAATAGCACTGGACTTGGTTCCCAAAACAAGTTTGTAGTTGGTAGCAGCAGCAATAA
TGTGGGCCATGGAAGTAGTACTGGGCCATGGGGTTTTTCCCATGGAGCCATAATAAGCACATGTCAGGTC
TCTGTGGATGCTCCTGAAAGCAAATCTGAAAGTAGCAACAATAGAATGAATGCTTGGGGCACTGTAAGTT
CTTCATCAAATGGAGGGTTAAATCCAAGCACTTTGAATTCAGCTAGCAACCATGGTGCCTGGCCAGTATT
AGAGAACAATGGACTTGCCCTAAAAGGGCCTGTAGGGAGTGGTAGTTCTGGCATTAATATTCAGTGCAGT
ACTATAGGCCAGATGCCTAACAATCAGAGTATTAACTCTAAAGTGAGTGGTGGTTCTACCCATGGTACCT
GGGGAAGCCTTCAGGAAACTTGTGAATCTGAAGTAAGTGGTACACAGAAGGTTTCATTCAGTGGTCAACC
TCAAAATATTACCACTGAAATGACTGGACCAAATAACACTACTAACTTTATGACCTCTAGTTTACCAAAC
TCCGGTTCAGTGCAGAATAATGAGCTGCCTAGTAGTAACACAGGGGCCTGGCGTGTGAGCACAATGAATC
ATCCTCAGATGCAGGCTCCATCAGGTATGAATGGCACTTCCCTTTCTCACCTTAGCAATGGAGAGTCAAA
AAGTGGAGGCTCTTATGGTACTACATGGGGTGCCTATGGTTCTAATTACTCTGGAGACAAATGTTCAGGC
CCTAATGGCCAAGCTAATGGTGACACTGTGAATGCAACTCTAATGCAGCCTGGCGTAAATGGTCCTATGG
GCACTAACTTTCAAGTTAACACAAACAAAGGAGGTGGTGTGTGGGAATCTGGTGCAGCAAACTCCCAGAG
TACATCATGGGGAAGTGGAAATGGCGCAAATTCTGGAGGAAGTCGAAGAGGATGGGGAACCCCTGCACAA
AACACTGGCACTAATTTACCCAGCGTTGAGTGGAACAAACTGCCTAGCAATCAGCATTCCAATGATAGTG
CAAATGGCAATGGTAAGACGTTTACAAATGGATGGAAATCTACTGAGGAAGAGGATCAGGGTTCTGCCAC
ATCTCAGACAAATGAGCAAAGCAGTGTGTGGGCCAAAACAGGAGGTACAGTGGAGAGCGATGGTAGTACA
GAAAGCACTGGACGCCTTGAGGAAAAAGGAACTGGGGAAAGTCAGAGTAGAGACAGAAGAAAAATTGATC
AGCACACATTACTCCAAAGCATTGTAAACAGAACTGACTTAGATCCACGTGTCCTGTCCAACTCTGGTTG
GGGACAGACTCCTATTAAGCAGAATACTGCCTGGGATACAGAAACATCACCTAGAGGGGAACGAAAGACT
GACAATGGGACAGAGGCCTGGGGAAGCTCTGCAACACAGACTTTTAACTCAGGGGCATGTATAGATAAGA
CTAGCCCTAATGGTAATGATACCTCATCTGTATCAGGGTGGGGCGATCCCAAACCTGCTCTGAGGTGGGG
AGATTCCAAAGGCTCAAACTGCCAGGGGGGGTGGGAAGATGATTCTGCTGCTACAGGAATGGTCAAGAGC
AATCAGTGGGGGAATTGCAAAGAGGAGAAGGCTGCATGGAATGACTCGCAAAAGAATAAACAGGGATGGG
GTGATGGACAAAAATCAAGCCAAGGGTGGTCTGTTTCTGCCAGTGATAACTGGGGAGAAACTTCAAGGAA
TAACCATTGGGGTGAGGCCAATAAGAAATCCAGCTCAGGAGGTAGTGACAGTGACAGGTCCGTTTCCGGT
TGGAACGAACTTGGTAAAACTAGTTCTTTCACTTGGGGAAACAACATAAATCCAAATAATTCATCAGGAT
GGGATGAATCTTCTAAACCTACTCCTTCCCAGGGATGGGGAGACCCTCCAAAGTCTAATCAGTCTCTAGG
TTGGGGAGATTCGTCAAAGCCAGTCAGCTCTCCAGACTGGAACAAGCAACAAGACATTGTTGGATCTTGG
GGAATCCCACCAGCTACAGGCAAACCTCCTGGTACAGGCTGGCTGGGGGGACCTATACCAGCCCCAGCAA
AAGAAGAAGAACCCACAGGCTGGGAGGAACCATCCCCAGAATCTATACGTCGCAAAATGGAGATTGATGA
TGGAACTTCAGCTTGGGGAGATCCAAGCAAATACAACTACAAAAATGTGAACATGTGGAACAAAAACGTC
CCAAATGGCAACAGCCGTTCAGACCAGCAAGCACAGGTACATCAGCTGCTAACGCCTGCAAGTGCCATCT
CAAACAAAGAGGCAAGCAGTGGCTCTGGCTGGGGTGAGCCCTGGGGGGAGCCTTCTACTCCAGCCACAAC
TGTGGATAATGGTACTTCAGCATGGGGTAAGCCCATAGACAGTGGTCCCAGCTGGGGGGAACCCATTGCT
GCGGCATCCAGCACATCCACGTGGGGCTCCAGCTCTGTTGGTCCACAAGCATTAAGCAAATCTGGGCCAA
AATCTATGCAAGATGGCTGGTGTGGTGATGATATGCCATTGCCTGGAAATCGCCCCACTGGCTGGGAAGA
GGAAGAGGATGTGGAGATTGGAATGTGGAATAGTAATTCATCTCAAGAGCTTAACTCATCTTTAAATTGG
CCACCATATACAAAGAAAATGTCATCGAAGGGTTGATCTAGAGGGCCCGTTTAAACCCGCTGATCAGCCT
CGACTGTGCCTTCTAGTTGCCAGCCATCTGTTGTTTGCCCCTCCCCCGTGCCTTCCTTGACCCTGGAAGG
TGCCACTCCCACTGTCCTTTCCTAATAAAATGAGGAAATTGCATCGCATTGTCTGAGTAGGTGTCATTCT
ATTCTGGGGGGTGGGGTGGGGCAGGACAGCAAGGGGGAGGATTGGGAAGACAATAGCAGGCATGCTGGGG
ATGCGGTGGGCTCTATGGCTTCTGAGGCGGAAAGAACCAGCTGGGGCTCTAGGGGGTATCCCC
[124 nt withheld, positions 4754-4877]
C
[91 nt withheld, positions 4879-4969]
A
[49 nt withheld, positions 4971-5019]
CCTTTGACGTTGGAGTCCACGTTCTTT
[37 nt withheld, positions 5047-5083]
ACCCTATCTCGGTCTATTCTTTTGATTTATAAGGGATTTTGCCGATTTCGGCCTATTGGTTAAAAAATGA
GCTGATTTAACAAAAATTTAACGCGAATTAATTCTGTGGAATGTGTGTCAGTTAGGGTGTGGAAAGTCCC
CAGGCTCCCCAGCAGGCAGAAGTATGCAAAGCATGCATCTCAATTAGTCAGCAACCAGGTGTGGAAAGTC
CCCAGGCTCCCCAGCAGGCAGAAGTATGCAAAGCATGCATCTCAATTAGTCAGCAACCATAGTCCCGCCC
CTAACTCCGCCCATCCCGCCCCTAACTCCGCCCAGTTCCGCCCATTCTCCGCCCCATGGCTGACTAATTT
TTTTTATTTATGCAGAGGCCGAGGCCGCCTCTGCCTCTGAGCTATTCCAGAAGTAGTGAGGAGGCTTTTT
TGGAGGCCTAGGCTTTTGCAAAAAGCTCCCGGGAGCTTGTATATCCATTTTCGGATCTGATCAAGAGACA
GGATGAGGATCGTTTCGCATGATTGAACAAGATGGATTGCACGCAGGTTCTCCGGCCGCTTGGGTGGAGA
GGCTATTCGGCTATGACTGGGCACAACAGACAATCGGCTGCTCTGATGCCGCCGTGTTCCGGCTGTCAGC
GCAGGGGCGCCCGGTTCTTTTTGTCAAGACCGACCTGTCCGGTGCCCTGAATGAACTGCAGGACGAGGCA
GCGCGGCTATCGTGGCTGGCCACGACGGGCGTTCCTTGCGCAGCTGTGCTCGACGTTGTCACTGAAGCGG
GAAGGGACTGGCTGCTATTGGGCGAAGTGCCGGGGCAGGATCTCCTGTCATCTCACCTTGCTCCTGCCGA
GAAAGTATCCATCATGGCTGATGCAATGCGGCGGCTGCATACGCTTGATCCGGCTACCTGCCCATTCGAC
CACCAAGCGAAACATCGCATCGAGCGAGCACGTACTCGGATGGAAGCCGGTCTTGTCGATCAGGATGATC
TGGACGAAGAGCATCAGGGGCTCGCGCCAGCCGAACTGTTCGCCAGGCTCAAGGCGCGCATGCCCGACGG
CGAGGATCTCGTCGTGACCCATGGCGATGCCTGCTTGCCGAATATCATGGTGGAAAATGGCCGCTTTTCT
GGATTCATCGACTGTGGCCGGCTGGGTGTGGCGGACCGCTATCAGGACATAGCGTTGGCTACCCGTGATA
TTGCTGAAGAGCTTGGCGGCGAATGGGCTGACCGCTTCCTCGTGCTTTACGGTATCGCCGCTCCCGATTC
GCAGCGCATCGCCTTCTATCGCCTTCTTGACGAGTTCTTCTGAGCGGGACTCTGGGGTTCGAAATGACCG
ACCAAGCGACGCCCAACCTGCCATCACGAGATTTCGATTCCACCGCCGCCTTCTATGAAAGGTTGGGCTT
CGGAATCGTTTTCCGGGACGCCGGCTGGATGATCCTCCAGCGCGGGGATCTCATGCTGGAGTTCTTCGCC
CACCCCAACTTGTTTATTGCAGCTTATAATGGTTACAAATAAAGCAATAGCATCACAAATTTCACAAATA
AAGCATTTTTTTCACTGCATTCTAGTTGTGGTTTGTCCAAACTCATCAATGTATCTTATCATGTCTGTAT
ACCGTCGACCTCTAGCTAGAGCTTGGCGTAATCATGGTCATAGCTGTTTCCTGTGTGAAATTGTTATCCG
CTCACAATTCCACACAACATACGAGCCGGAAGCATAAAGTGTAAAGCCTGGGGTGCCTAATGAGTGAGCT
AACTCACATTAATTGCGTTGCGCTCACTGCCCGCTTTCCAGTCGGGAAACCTGTCGTGCCAGCTGCATTA
ATGAATCGGCCAACGCGCGGGGAGAGGCGGTTTGCGTATTGGGCGCTCTTCCGCTTCCTCGCTCACTGAC
TCGCTGCGCTCGGTCGTTCGGCTGCGGCGAGCGGTATCAGCTCACTCAAAGGCGGTAATACGGTTATCCA
CAGAATCAGGGGATAACGCAGGAAAGAACATGTGAGCAAAAGGCCAGCAAAAGGCCAGGAACCGTAAAAA
GGCCGCGTTGCTGGCGTTTTTCCATAGGCTCCGCCCCCCTGACGAGCATCACAAAAATCGACGCTCAAGT
CAGAGGTGGCGAAACCCGACAGGACTATAAAGATACCAGGCGTTTCCCCCTGGAAGCTCCCTCGTGCGCT
CTCCTGTTCCGACCCTGCCGCTTACCGGATACCTGTCCGCCTTTCTCCCTTCGGGAAGCGTGGCGCTTTC
TCATAGCTCACGCTGTAGGTATCTCAGTTCGGTGTAGGTCGTTCGCTCCAAGCTGGGCTGTGTGCACGAA
CCCCCCGTTCAGCCCGACCGCTGCGCCTTATCCGGTAACTATCGTCTTGAGTCCAACCCGGTAAGACACG
ACTTATCGCCACTGGCAGCAGCCACTGGTAACAGGATTAGCAGAGCGAGGTATGTAGGCGGTGCTACAGA
GTTCTTGAAGTGGTGGCCTAACTACGGCTACACTAGAAGAACAGTATTTGGTATCTGCGCTCTGCTGAAG
CCAGTTACCTTCGGAAAAAGAGTTGGTAGCTCTTGATCCGGCAAACAAACCACCGCTGGTAGCGGTTTTT
TTGTTTGCAAGCAGCAGATTACGCGCAGAAAAAAAGGATCTCAAGAAGATCCTTTGATCTTTTCTACGGG
GTCTGACGCTCAGTGGAACGAAAACTCACGTTAAGGGATTTTGGTCATGAGATTATCAAAAAGGATCTTC
ACCTAGATCCTTTTAAATTAAAAATGAAGTTTTAAATCAATCTAAAGTATATATGAGTAAACTTGGTCTG
ACAGTTACCAATGCTTAATCAGTGAGGCACCTATCTCAGCGATCTGTCTATTTCGTTCATCCATAGTTGC
CTGACTCCCCGTCGTGTAGATAACTACGATACGGGAGGGCTTACCATCTGGCCCCAGTGCTGCAATGATA
CCGCGAGACCCACGCTCACCGGCTCCAGATTTATCAGCAATAAACCAGCCAGCCGGAAGGGCCGAGCGCA
GAAGTGGTCCTGCAACTTTATCCGCCTCCATCCAGTCTATTAATTGTTGCCGGGAAGCTAGAGTAAGTAG
TTCGCCAGTTAATAGTTTGCGCAACGTTGTTGCCATTGCTACAGGCATCGTGGTGTCACGCTCGTCGTTT
GGTATGGCTTCATTCAGCTCCGGTTCCCAACGATCAAGGCGAGTTACATGATCCCCCATGTTGTGCAAAA
AAGCGGTTAGCTCCTTCGGTCCTCCGATCGTTGTCAGAAGTAAGTTGGCCGCAGTGTTATCACTCATGGT
TATGGCAGCACTGCATAATTCTCTTACTGTCATGCCATCCGTAAGATGCTTTTCTGTGACTGGTGAGTAC
TCAACCAAGTCATTCTGAGAATAGTGTATGCGGCGACCGAGTTGCTCTTGCCCGGCGTCAATACGGGATA
ATACCGCGCCACATAGCAGAACTTTAAAAGTGCTCATCATTGGAAAACGTTCTTCGGGGCGAAAACTCTC
AAGGATCTTACCGCTGTTGAGATCCAGTTCGATGTAACCCACTCGTGCACCCAACTGATCTTCAGCATCT
TTTACTTTCACCAGCGTTTCTGGGTGAGCAAAAACAGGAAGGCAAAATGCCGCAAAAAAGGGAATAAGGG
CGACACGGAAATGTTGAATACTCATACTCTTCCTTTTTCAATATTATTGAAGCATTTATCAGGGTTATTG
TCTCATGAGCGGATACATATTTGAATGTATTTAGAAAAATAAACAAATAGGGGTTCCGCGCACATTTCCC
CGAAAAGTGCCACCTGACGTC
Features (pLannotate 1.2.2; 21 found; start..end, strand, type, name):
     28..80      -  misc_feature   bom (fragment): basis of mobility region from pBR322
    235..614     +  enhancer       CMV enhancer: human cytomegalovirus immediate early enhancer
    615..818     +  promoter       CMV promoter: human cytomegalovirus (CMV) immediate early promoter
    814..847     +  LTR            5' LTR (truncated) (fragment): truncated 5' long terminal repeat (LTR) from HIV-1
    863..881     +  promoter       T7 promoter: promoter for bacteriophage T7 RNA polymerase
    949..1665    +  CDS            EGFP: EGFP is a basic (constitutively fluorescent) green fluorescent protein published in 1996, derived from Aequorea victoria. It is reported to be a rapidly-maturing weak dimer with moderate acid sensitivity.
   1654..4443    +  CDS            TNRC6A (fragment): TNR6A_HUMAN - Also known as CAGH26, KIAA1460, TNRC6. Experimental evidence at protein level: Swiss-Prot protein existence level 1. Plays a role in RNA-mediated gene silencing by both micro- RNAs (miRNAs) and short interfering RNAs (siRNAs). Required for miRNA- dependent repression of translation and for siRNA-dependent endonucleolytic cleavage of complementary mRNAs by argonaute family proteins. As a scaffolding protein, associates with argonaute proteins bound to partially complementary mRNAs, and can simultaneously recruit CCR4-NOT and PAN deadenylase complexes. From Homo sapiens (Human).
   4484..4708    +  polyA_signal   bGH poly(A) signal: bovine growth hormone polyadenylation signal
   4712..4733    +  promoter       SV40 promoter (fragment): SV40 enhancer and early promoter
   4754..5182    +  rep_origin     f1 ori (sequence partly withheld): f1 bacteriophage origin of replication; arrow indicates direction of (+) strand synthesis
   5196..5525    +  promoter       SV40 promoter: SV40 enhancer and early promoter
   5592..6383    +  CDS            neo: KKA2_KLEPN - Also known as kan, nptII. Experimental evidence at protein level: Swiss-Prot protein existence level 1. Resistance to kanamycin, neomycin, paromomycin, ribostamycin, butirosin and gentamicin B. From Klebsiella pneumoniae.
   6407..6565    +  CDS            ble (fragment): BLE_KLEPN - Experimental evidence at protein level: Swiss-Prot protein existence level 1. Binding protein with a strong affinity to the bleomycin family of antibiotics. Binds to CL990; an antimitotic-antibiotic compound. From Klebsiella pneumoniae.
   6560..6681    +  polyA_signal   SV40 poly(A) signal: SV40 polyadenylation signal
   6754..6770    -  protein_bind   lac operator: The lac repressor binds to the lac operator to inhibit transcription in E. coli. This inhibition can be relieved by adding lactose or isopropyl-β-D-thiogalactopyranoside (IPTG). lac repressor encoded by lacI
   6778..6808    -  promoter       lac promoter: promoter for the E. coli lac operon
   6823..6844    -  protein_bind   CAP binding site: CAP binding activates transcription in the presence of cAMP. E. coli catabolite activator protein
   6857..6949    -  CDS            lacI (fragment): lac repressor; lacI; The lac repressor binds to the lac operator to inhibit transcription in E. coli. This inhibition can be relieved by adding lactose or isopropyl-β-D-thiogalactopyranoside (IPTG).
   7132..7717    -  rep_origin     ori: high-copy-number ColE1/pMB1/pBR322/pUC origin of replication
   7888..8748    -  CDS            AmpR: β-lactamase; bla; confers resistance to ampicillin, carbenicillin, and related antibiotics
   8749..8853    -  promoter       AmpR promoter: bla
