[The description below was written by a language model from this plasmid's Addgene catalogue record and pLannotate feature annotations shown in this document.]
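Description:
pmyc-GFP-TNRC6A-(1-924) is a mammalian expression plasmid built on the pcDNA3.1 backbone, with a total size of 8,884 bp. It is propagated in E. coli through a high-copy ColE1/pUC-type origin and selected with ampicillin via the β-lactamase gene. It also carries an f1 phage origin. For selection in mammalian cells, an SV40 enhancer/early promoter drives the neomycin phosphotransferase gene, followed by an SV40 polyadenylation signal, which allows stable transfectants to be selected with G418. Several short annotations in the feature table (bom, lacI, ble, an HIV-1 LTR fragment, and lac promoter/operator elements) appear to be backbone remnants or partial matches, not functional parts of the payload.

The expression cassette uses the human CMV immediate-early enhancer and promoter, with a T7 promoter just downstream, and ends at the bovine growth hormone polyadenylation signal. It encodes EGFP fused in frame to the N terminus of a truncated human TNRC6A (GW182) comprising amino acids 1–924. The catalogue entry also lists an N-terminal Myc epitope. The feature table does not annotate this tag separately, but the plasmid name suggests it lies upstream of EGFP. The insert was cloned between NheI and XbaI sites, both of which are retained.

TNRC6A is a scaffold protein that binds Argonaute proteins and recruits deadenylase complexes during miRNA- and siRNA-mediated silencing. This fluorescent, epitope-tagged N-terminal fragment can be used to visualise subcellular localisation and to detect or pull down the protein. The associated publication concerns TNRC6A directing Argonaute to the nucleus, so the construct most likely serves as a deletion mutant for domain mapping in that work.
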