Addgene plasmid #42003: pmyc-GFP-TNRC6A-(1-924)
Depositing lab: Kumiko Ui-Tei. Depositing organization: The University of Tokyo. Publication: Human TNRC6A is an Argonaute-navigator protein for microRNA-mediated gene silencing in the nucleus. Nishi K, Nishi A, Nagasawa T, Ui-Tei K. RNA. 2013 Jan;19(1):17-35. doi: 10.1261/rna.034769.112. Epub 2012 Nov 13. PubMed 23150874.
Backbone
  Vector backbone: pcDNA3.1
  Backbone size w/o insert (bp): 5338
  Total vector size (bp): 8884
  Vector type: Mammalian Expression
  Selectable markers: Neomycin (select with G418)
Growth in bacteria
  Bacterial resistance: Ampicillin, 100 μg/mL
  Growth temperature: 37°C
  Growth strain: DH5alpha
  Copy number: High Copy
Gene/Insert
  Gene/Insert name: TNRC6A (alt name: GW182)
  Species: H. sapiens (human)
  Mutation: contain aa1-924
  GenBank ID: AAK62026.1
  Entrez Gene: TNRC6A (a.k.a. CAGH26, FAME6, GW1, GW182, TNRC6)
  Promoter: CMV
  Tag / fusion protein: Myc (N terminal on insert); EGFP (N terminal on insert)
  Cloning method: Restriction Enzyme; 5′ cloning site NheI (not destroyed); 3′ cloning site XbaI (not destroyed)
  Sequencing primers: 5′ CGCAAATGGGCGGTAGGCGTG
Terms and licenses: Academic/Nonprofit Terms; Industry Terms: Not Available to Industry
How to cite: pmyc-GFP-TNRC6A-(1-924) was a gift from Kumiko Ui-Tei (Addgene plasmid # 42003 ; http://n2t.net/addgene:42003 ; RRID:Addgene_42003)
