>Addgene plasmid #42003 | pmyc-GFP-TNRC6A-(1-924) | addgene partial sequence | sequence record 59627 | EGFP-C 5'-CATGGTCCTGCTGGAGTTCGTG-3'
CGGCATGGACGAGCTGTACAAGTCCGGCGGCAAGCTTATGGATGCTGATTCTGCCTCCAGTTCTGAATCA
GAGAGAAACATCACTATCATGGCTTCAGGGAACACAGGTGGTGAAAAAGATGGCCTTCGGAATAGCACTG
GACTTGGTTCCCAAAACAAGTTTGTAGTTGGTAGCAGCAGCAATAATGTGGGCCATGGAAGTAGTACTGG
GCCATGGGGTTTTTCCCATGGAGCCATAATAAGCACATGTCAGGTCTCTGTGGATGCTCCTGAAAGCAAA
TCTGAAAGTAGCAACAATAGAATGAATGCTTGGGGCACTGTAAGTTCTTCATCAAATGGAGGGTTAAATC
CAAGCACTTTGAATTCAGCTAGCAACCATGGTGCCTGGCCAGTATTAGAGAACAATGGACTTGCCCTAAA
AGGGCCTGTAGGGAGTGGTAGTTCTGGCATTAATATTCAGTGCAGTACTATAGGCCAGATGCCTAACAAT
CAGAGTATTAACTCTAAAGTGAGTGGTGGTTCTACCCATGGTACCTGGGGAAGCCTTCAGGAAACTTGTG
AATCTGAAGTAAGTGGTACACAGAAGGTTTCATTCAGTGGTCAACCTCAAAATATTACCACTGAAATGAC
TGGACCAAATAACACTACTAACTTTATGACCTCTAGTTTACCAAACTCCGGTTCAGTGCAGAATAATGAG
CTGCCTAGTAGTAACACAGGGGCCTGGCGTGTGAGCACAATGAATCATCCTCAGATGCAGGCTCCATCAG
GTATGAATGGCACTTCCCTTTCTCACCTTAGCAATGGAGAGTCAAAAAGTGGAGGCTCTTATGGTACTAC
ATGGGGTGCCTATGGTTCTAATTACTCTGGAGACAAATGTTCAGGCCCTAATGGCCAAGCTAATGGTGAC
ACTGTGAATGCAACTCTAATGCAGCCTGGCGTAAATGGTCCTATGGGCACTAACTT
