>Addgene plasmid #42003 | pmyc-GFP-TNRC6A-(1-924) | addgene partial sequence | sequence record 60009 | CMV-F 5'-CGCAAATGGGCGGTAGGCGTG-3'
AGCAGAGCTCTCTGGCTAACTAGAGAACCCACTGCTTACTGGCTTATCGAAATTAATACGACTCACTATA
GGGAGACCCAAGCTGGCTAGCCCACCATGGAACAAAAACTCATCTCAGAAGAGGATCTGTCCGGCGGCAT
GGTGAGCAAGGGCGAGGAGCTGTTCACCGGGGTGGTGCCCATCCTGGTCGAGCTGGACGGCGACGTAAAC
GGCCACAAGTTCAGCGTGTCCGGCGAGGGCGAGGGCGATGCCACCTACGGCAAGCTGACCCTGAAGTTCA
TCTGCACCACCGGCAAGCTGCCCGTGCCCTGGCCCACCCTCGTGACCACCCTGACCTACGGCGTGCAGTG
CTTCAGCCGCTACCCCGACCACATGAAGCAGCACGACTTCTTCAAGTCCGCCATGCCCGAAGGCTACGTC
CAGGAGCGCACCATCTTCTTCAAGGACGACGGCAACTACAAGACCCGCGCCGAGGTGAAGTTCGAGGGCG
ACACCCTGGTGAACCGCATCGAGCTGAAGGGCATCGACTTCAAGGAGGACGGCAACATCCTGGGGCACAA
GCTGGAGTACAACTACAACAGCCACAACGTCTATATCATGGCCGACAAGCAGAAGAACGGCATCAAGGTG
AACTTCAAGATCCGCCACAACATCGAGGACGGCAGCGTGCAGCTCGCCGACCACTACCAGCAGAACACCC
CCATCGGCGACGGCCCCGTGCTGCTGCCCGACAACCACTACCTGAGCACCCAGTCCGCCCTGAGCAAAGA
CCCCAACGAGAAGCGCGATCACATGGTCCTGCTGGAGTTCGTGACCGCCGCCGGGATCACTCTCGGCATG
GACGAGCTGTACAAGTCCGGCGGCAAGCTTATGGATGCTGATTCTGCCTCCAGTTCTGAATCAGAGAGAA
ACATCACTATCATGG
