>Addgene plasmid #42003 | pmyc-GFP-TNRC6A-(1-924) | addgene partial sequence | sequence record 60012 | BGH-rev 5'-TAGAAGGCACAGTCGAGG-3'
CCTCTAGATCAACCCTTCGATGACATTTTCTTTGTATATGGTGGCCAATTTAAAGATGAGTTAAGCTCTT
GAGATGAATTACTATTCCACATTCCAATCTCCACATCCTCTTCCTCTTCCCAGCCAGTGGGGCGATTTCC
AGGCAATGGCATATCATCACCACACCAGCCATCTTGCATAGATTTTGGCCCAGATTTGCTTAATGCTTGT
GGACCAACAGAGCTGGAGCCCCACGTGGATGTGCTGGATGCCGCAGCAATGGGTTCCCCCCAGCTGGGAC
CACTGTCTATGGGCTTACCCCATGCTGAAGTACCATTATCCACAGTTGTGGCTGGAGTAGAAGGCTCCCC
CCAGGGCTCACCCCAGCCAGAGCCACTGCTTGCCTCTTTGTTTGAGATGGCACTTGCAGGCGTTAGCAGC
TGATGTACCTGTGCTTGCTGGTCTGAACGGCTGTTGCCATTTGGGACGTTTTTGTTCCACATGTTCACAT
TTTTGTAGTTGTATTTGCTTGGATCTCCCCAAGCTGAAGTTCCATCATCAATCTCCATTTTGCGACGTAT
AGATTCTGGGGATGGTTCCTCCCAGCCTGTGGGTTCTTCTTCTTTTGCTGGGGCTGGTATAGGTCCCCCC
AGCCAGCCTGTACCAGGAGGTTTGCCTGTAGCTGGTGGGATTCCCCAAGATCCAACAATGTCTTGTTGCT
TGTTCCAGTCTGGAGAGCTGACTGGCTTTGACGAATCTCCCCAACCTAGAGACTGATTAGACTTTGGAGG
GTCTCCCCATCCCTGGGAAGGAGTAGGTTTAGAAGATTCATCCCATCCTGATGAATTATTTGGATTTATG
TTGTTTCCCCAAGTGAAAGAACTAGTTTTACCAAGTTCGTTCCAACCGGAAACGGACCTGTCACTGTCAC
TACCTC
